>Addgene plasmid #144875 | TFORF3399 | addgene full sequence | sequence record 391559 | Addgene NGS Result
TTAATGTAGTCTTATGCAATACTCTTGTAGTCTTGCAACATGGTAACGATGAGTTAGCAACATGCCTTAC
AAGGAGAGAAAAAGCACCGTGCATGCCGATTGGTGGAAGTAAGGTGGTACGATCGTGCCTTATTAGGAAG
GCAACAGACGGGTCTGACATGGATTGGACGAACCACTGAATTGCCGCATTGCAGAGATATTGTATTTAAG
TGCCTAGCTCGATACATAAACGGGTCTCTCTGGTTAGACCAGATCTGAGCCTGGGAGCTCTCTGGCTAAC
TAGGGAACCCACTGCTTAAGCCTCAATAAAGCTTGCCTTGAGTGCTTCAAGTAGTGTGTGCCCGTCTGTT
GTGTGACTCTGGTAACTAGAGATCCCTCAGACCCTTTTAGTCAGTGTGGAAAATCTCTAGCAGTGGCGCC
CGAACAGGGACTTGAAAGCGAAAGGGAAACCAGAGGAGCTCTCTCGACGCAGGACTCGGCTTGCTGAAGC
GCGCACGGCAAGAGGCGAGGGGCGGCGACTGGTGAGTACGCCAAAAATTTTGACTAGCGGAGGCTAGAAG
GAGAGAGATGGGTGCGAGAGCGTCAGTATTAAGCGGGGGAGAATTAGATCGCGATGGGAAAAAATTCGGT
TAAGGCCAGGGGGAAAGAAAAAATATAAATTAAAACATATAGTATGGGCAAGCAGGGAGCTAGAACGATT
CGCAGTTAATCCTGGCCTGTTAGAAACATCAGAAGGCTGTAGACAAATACTGGGACAGCTACAACCATCC
CTTCAGACAGGATCAGAAGAACTTAGATCATTATATAATACAGTAGCAACCCTCTATTGTGTGCATCAAA
GGATAGAGATAAAAGACACCAAGGAAGCTTTAGACAAGATAGAGGAAGAGCAAAACAAAAGTAAGACCAC
CGCACAGCAAGCGGCCGCTGATCTTCAGACCTGGAGGAGGAGATATGAGGGACAATTGGAGAAGTGAATT
ATATAAATATAAAGTAGTAAAAATTGAACCATTAGGAGTAGCACCCACCAAGGCAAAGAGAAGAGTGGTG
CAGAGAGAAAAAAGAGCAGTGGGAATAGGAGCTTTGTTCCTTGGGTTCTTGGGAGCAGCAGGAAGCACTA
TGGGCGCAGCGTCAATGACGCTGACGGTACAGGCCAGACAATTATTGTCTGGTATAGTGCAGCAGCAGAA
CAATTTGCTGAGGGCTATTGAGGCGCAACAGCATCTGTTGCAACTCACAGTCTGGGGCATCAAGCAGCTC
CAGGCAAGAATCCTGGCTGTGGAAAGATACCTAAAGGATCAACAGCTCCTGGGGATTTGGGGTTGCTCTG
GAAAACTCATTTGCACCACTGCTGTGCCTTGGAATGCTAGTTGGAGTAATAAATCTCTGGAACAGATTTG
GAATCACACGACCTGGATGGAGTGGGACAGAGAAATTAACAATTACACAAGCTTAATACACTCCTTAATT
GAAGAATCGCAAAACCAGCAAGAAAAGAATGAACAAGAATTATTGGAATTAGATAAATGGGCAAGTTTGT
GGAATTGGTTTAACATAACAAATTGGCTGTGGTATATAAAATTATTCATAATGATAGTAGGAGGCTTGGT
AGGTTTAAGAATAGTTTTTGCTGTACTTTCTATAGTGAATAGAGTTAGGCAGGGATATTCACCATTATCG
TTTCAGACCCACCTCCCAACCCCGAGGGGACCCATGCATTGCATCTCAATTAGTCAGCAACCAGGTGTGG
AAAGTCCCCAGGCTCCCCAGCAGGCAGAAGTATGCAAAGCATGCGTCTCAATTAGTCAGCAACCATAGTC
CCGCCCCTAACTCCGCCCATCCCGCCCCTAACTCCGCCCAGTTCCGCCCATTCTCCGCCCCATGGCTGAC
TAATTTTTTTTATTTATGCAGAGGCCGAGGCCGCCTCGGCCTCTGAGCTATTCCAGAAGTAGTGAGGAGG
CTTTTTTGGAGGCCTAGGCTTTTGCAAAAAGCTTTCTAGAGGTACCACCGGAGCTTACCATGACCGAGTA
CAAGCCCACGGTGCGCCTCGCCACCCGCGACGACGTCCCCAGGGCCGTACGCACCCTCGCCGCCGCGTTC
GCCGACTACCCCGCCACGCGCCACACCGTCGATCCGGACCGCCACATCGAGCGGGTCACCGAGCTGCAAG
AACTCTTCCTCACGCGCGTCGGGCTCGACATCGGCAAGGTGTGGGTCGCGGACGACGGCGCCGCCGTGGC
GGTCTGGACCACGCCGGAGAGCGTCGAAGCGGGGGCGGTGTTCGCCGAGATCGGCCCGCGCATGGCCGAG
TTGAGCGGTTCCCGGCTGGCCGCGCAGCAACAGATGGAAGGCCTCCTGGCGCCGCACCGGCCCAAGGAGC
CCGCGTGGTTCCTGGCCACCGTCGGCGTCTCGCCCGACCACCAGGGCAAGGGTCTGGGCAGCGCCGTCGT
GCTCCCCGGAGTGGAGGCGGCCGAGCGCGCCGGGGTGCCCGCCTTCCTGGAGACCTCCGCGCCCCGCAAC
CTCCCCTTCTACGAGCGGCTCGGCTTCACCGTCACCGCCGACGTCGAGGTGCCCGAAGGACCGCGCACCT
GGTGCATGACCCGCAAGCCCGGTGCCAGTTAACGAATTCTAGATCTTGAGACAAATGGCAGTATTCATCC
ACAATTTTAAAAGAAAAGGGGGGATTGGGGGGTACAGTGCAGGGGAAAGAATAGTAGACATAATAGCAAC
AGACATACAAACTAAAGAATTACAAAAACAAATTACAAAAATTCAAAATTTTCGGGTTTATTACAGGGAC
AGCAGAGATCCACTTTGGCGCCGGCTCGAGGCCTGCAGGTGCAAAGATGGATAAAGTTTTAAACAGAGAG
GAATCTTTGCAGCTAATGGACCTTCTAGGTCTTGAAAGGAGTGGGAATTGGCTCCGGTGCCCGTCAGTGG
GCAGAGCGCACATCGCCCACAGTCCCCGAGAAGTTGGGGGGAGGGGTCGGCAATTGAACCGGTGCCTAGA
GAAGGTGGCGCGGGGTAAACTGGGAAAGTGATGTCGTGTACTGGCTCCGCCTTTTTCCCGAGGGTGGGGG
AGAACCGTATATAAGTGCAGTAGTCGCCGTGAACGTTCTTTTTCGCAACGGGTTTGCCGCCAGAACACAG
GTAAGTGCCGTGTGTGGTTCCCGCGGGCCTGGCCTCTTTACGGGTTATGGCCCTTGCGTGCCTTGAATTA
CTTCCACCTGGCTGCAGTACGTGATTCTTGATCCCGAGCTTCGGGTTGGAAGTGGGTGGGAGAGTTCGAG
GCCTTGCGCTTAAGGAGCCCCTTCGCCTCGTGCTTGAGTTGAGGCCTGGCCTGGGCGCTGGGGCCGCCGC
GTGCGAATCTGGTGGCACCTTCGCGCCTGTCTCGCTGCTTTCGATAAGTCTCTAGCCATTTAAAATTTTT
GATGACCTGCTGCGACGCTTTTTTTCTGGCAAGATAGTCTTGTAAATGCGGGCCAAGATCTGCACACTGG
TATTTCGGTTTTTGGGGCCGCGGGCGGCGACGGGGCCCGTGCGTCCCAGCGCACATGTTCGGCGAGGCGG
GGCCTGCGAGCGCGGCCACCGAGAATCGGACGGGGGTAGTCTCAAGCTGGCCGGCCTGCTCTGGTGCCTG
GCCTCGCGCCGCCGTGTATCGCCCCGCCCTGGGCGGCAAGGCTGGCCCGGTCGGCACCAGTTGCGTGAGC
GGAAAGATGGCCGCTTCCCGGCCCTGCTGCAGGGAGCTCAAAATGGAGGACGCGGCGCTCGGGAGAGCGG
GCGGGTGAGTCACCCACACAAAGGAAAAGGGCCTTTCCGTCCTCAGCCGTCGCTTCATGTGACTCCACGG
AGTACCGGGCGCCGTCCAGGCACCTCGATTAGTTCTCGAGCTTTTGGAGTACGTCGTCTTTAGGTTGGGG
GGAGGGGTTTTATGCGATGGAGTTTCCCCACACTGAGTGGGTGGAGACTGAAGTTAGGCCAGCTTGGCAC
TTGATGTAATTCTCCTTGGAATTTGCCCTTTTTGAGTTTGGATCTTGGTTCATTCTCAAGCCTCAGACAG
TGGTTCAAAGTTTTTTTCTTCCATTTCAGGTGTCGTGAGGCTAGCATCGATTGATCAACAAGTTTGTACA
AAAAAGTTGGCATGGTTCACTCCAGCATGGGGGCTCCAGAAATAAGAATGTCTAAGCCCCTGGAGGCCGA
GAAGCAAGGTCTGGACTCCCCATCAGAGCACACAGACACCGAAAGAAATGGACCAGACACTAATCATCAG
AACCCCCAAAATAAGACCTCCCCATTCTCCGTGTCCCCAACTGGCCCCAGTACAAAGATCAAGGCTGAAG
ACCCCAGTGGCGATTCAGCCCCAGCAGCACCCCTGCCCCCTCAGCCGGCCCAGCCTCATCTGCCCCAGGC
CCAACTCATGTTGACGGGCAGCCAGCTAGCTGGGGACATACAGCAGCTCCTCCAGCTCCAGCAGCTGGTG
CTTGTGCCAGGCCACCACCTCCAGCCACCTGCTCAGTTCCTGCTACCGCAGGCCCAGCAGAGCCAGCCAG
GCCTGCTACCGACACCAAATCTATTCCAGCTACCTCAGCAAACCCAGGGAGCTCTTCTGACCTCCCAGCC
CCGGGCCGGGCTTCCCACACAGCCCCCCAAATGCTTGGAGCCACCATCCCACCCCGAGGAGCCCAGTGAT
CTGGAGGAGCTGGAGCAATTCGCCCGCACCTTCAAGCAACGCCGCATCAAGCTGGGCTTCACGCAGGGTG
ATGTGGGCCTGGCCATGGGCAAGCTCTACGGCAACGACTTCAGCCAGACGACCATTTCCCGCTTCGAGGC
CCTCAACCTGAGCTTCAAGAACATGTGCAAACTCAAGCCCCTCCTGGAGAAGTGGCTCAACGATGCAGAG
ACTATGTCTGTGGACTCAAGCCTGCCCAGCCCCAACCAGCTGAGCAGCCCCAGCCTGGGTTTCGACGGCC
TGCCCGGCCGGAGACGCAAGAAGAGGACCAGCATCGAGACAAACGTCCGCTTCGCCTTAGAGAAGAGTTT
TCTAGCGAACCAGAAGCCTACCTCAGAGGAGATCCTGCTGATCGCCGAGCAGCTGCACATGGAGAAGGAA
GTGATCCGCGTCTGGTTCTGCAACCGGCGCCAGAAGGAGAAACGCATCAACCCCTGCAGTGCGGCCCCCA
TGCTGCCCAGCCCAGGGAAGCCGGCCAGCTACAGCCCCCATATGGTCACACCCCAAGGGGGCGCGGGGAC
CTTACCGTTGTCCCAAGCTTCCAGCAGTCTGAGCACAACAGCACAAACCCCAGCCCTCAAGGCAGCCACT
CGGCTATCGGCTTGTCAGGCCTGCCCAACTTTCTTGTACAAAGTGGTTGATATCGGTAAGCCTATCCCTA
ACCCTCTCCTCGGTCTCGATTCTACGTAGTAATGAACTAGTCCGTAACTTGAAAGTATTTCGATTTCTTG
GCTTTATATATCTTGTGGAAAGGACGAATCGGTGCCCCACATGACGGCCCAACGCGTTAAGTCGACAATC
AACCTCTGGATTACAAAATTTGTGAAAGATTGACTGGTATTCTTAACTATGTTGCTCCTTTTACGCTATG
TGGATACGCTGCTTTAATGCCTTTGTATCATGCTATTGCTTCCCGTATGGCTTTCATTTTCTCCTCCTTG
TATAAATCCTGGTTGCTGTCTCTTTATGAGGAGTTGTGGCCCGTTGTCAGGCAACGTGGCGTGGTGTGCA
CTGTGTTTGCTGACGCAACCCCCACTGGTTGGGGCATTGCCACCACCTGTCAGCTCCTTTCCGGGACTTT
CGCTTTCCCCCTCCCTATTGCCACGGCGGAACTCATCGCCGCCTGCCTTGCCCGCTGCTGGACAGGGGCT
CGGCTGTTGGGCACTGACAATTCCGTGGTGTTGTCGGGGAAATCATCGTCCTTTCCTTGGCTGCTCGCCT
GTGTTGCCACCTGGATTCTGCGCGGGACGTCCTTCTGCTACGTCCCTTCGGCCCTCAATCCAGCGGACCT
TCCTTCCCGCGGCCTGCTGCCGGCTCTGCGGCCTCTTCCGCGTCTTCGCCTTCGCCCTCAGACGAGTCGG
ATCTCCCTTTGGGCCGCCTCCCCGCGTCGACTTTAAGACCAATGACTTACAAGGCAGCTGTAGATCTTAG
CCACTTTTTAAAAGAAAAGGGGGGACTGGAAGGGCTAATTCACTCCCAACGAAGACAAGATCTGCTTTTT
GCTTGTACTGGGTCTCTCTGGTTAGACCAGATCTGAGCCTGGGAGCTCTCTGGCTAACTAGGGAACCCAC
TGCTTAAGCCTCAATAAAGCTTGCCTTGAGTGCTTCAAGTAGTGTGTGCCCGTCTGTTGTGTGACTCTGG
TAACTAGAGATCCCTCAGACCCTTTTAGTCAGTGTGGAAAATCTCTAGCAGTACGTATAGTAGTTCATGT
CATCTTATTATTCAGTATTTATAACTTGCAAAGAAATGAATATCAGAGAGTGAGAGGAACTTGTTTATTG
CAGCTTATAATGGTTACAAATAAAGCAATAGCATCACAAATTTCACAAATAAAGCATTTTTTTCACTGCA
TTCTAGTTGTGGTTTGTCCAAACTCATCAATGTATCTTATCATGTCTGGCTCTAGCTATCCCGCCCCTAA
CTCCGCCCATCCCGCCCCTAACTCCGCCCAGTTCCGCCCATTCTCCGCCCCATGGCTGACTAATTTTTTT
TATTTATGCAGAGGCCGAGGCCGCCTCGGCCTCTGAGCTATTCCAGAAGTAGTGAGGAGGCTTTTTTGGA
GGCCTAGGGACGTACCCAATTCGCCCTATAGTGAGTCGTATTACGCGCGCTCACTGGCCGTCGTTTTACA
ACGTCGTGACTGGGAAAACCCTGGCGTTACCCAACTTAATCGCCTTGCAGCACATCCCCCTTTCGCCAGC
TGGCGTAATAGCGAAGAGGCCCGCACCGATCGCCCTTCCCAACAGTTGCGCAGCCTGAATGGCGAATGGG
[124 nt withheld, positions 7001-7124]
C
[91 nt withheld, positions 7126-7216]
A
[49 nt withheld, positions 7218-7266]
CCTTTGACGTTGGAGTCCACGTTCTTT
[37 nt withheld, positions 7294-7330]
ACCCTATCTCGGTCTATTCTTTTGATTTATAAGGGATTTTGCCGATTTCGGCCTATTGGTTAAAAAATGA
GCTGATTTAACAAAAATTTAACGCGAATTTTAACAAAATATTAACGCTTACAATTTAGGTGGCACTTTTC
GGGGAAATGTGCGCGGAACCCCTATTTGTTTATTTTTCTAAATACATTCAAATATGTATCCGCTCATGAG
ACAATAACCCTGATAAATGCTTCAATAATATTGAAAAAGGAAGAGTATGAGTATTCAACATTTCCGTGTC
GCCCTTATTCCCTTTTTTGCGGCATTTTGCCTTCCTGTTTTTGCTCACCCAGAAACGCTGGTGAAAGTAA
AAGATGCTGAAGATCAGTTGGGTGCACGAGTGGGTTACATCGAACTGGATCTCAACAGCGGTAAGATCCT
TGAGAGTTTTCGCCCCGAAGAACGTTTTCCAATGATGAGCACTTTTAAAGTTCTGCTATGTGGCGCGGTA
TTATCCCGTATTGACGCCGGGCAAGAGCAACTCGGTCGCCGCATACACTATTCTCAGAATGACTTGGTTG
AGTACTCACCAGTCACAGAAAAGCATCTTACGGATGGCATGACAGTAAGAGAATTATGCAGTGCTGCCAT
AACCATGAGTGATAACACTGCGGCCAACTTACTTCTGACAACGATCGGAGGACCGAAGGAGCTAACCGCT
TTTTTGCACAACATGGGGGATCATGTAACTCGCCTTGATCGTTGGGAACCGGAGCTGAATGAAGCCATAC
CAAACGACGAGCGTGACACCACGATGCCTGTAGCAATGGCAACAACGTTGCGCAAACTATTAACTGGCGA
ACTACTTACTCTAGCTTCCCGGCAACAATTAATAGACTGGATGGAGGCGGATAAAGTTGCAGGACCACTT
CTGCGCTCGGCCCTTCCGGCTGGCTGGTTTATTGCTGATAAATCTGGAGCCGGTGAGCGTGGGTCTCGCG
GTATCATTGCAGCACTGGGGCCAGATGGTAAGCCCTCCCGTATCGTAGTTATCTACACGACGGGGAGTCA
GGCAACTATGGATGAACGAAATAGACAGATCGCTGAGATAGGTGCCTCACTGATTAAGCATTGGTAACTG
TCAGACCAAGTTTACTCATATATACTTTAGATTGATTTAAAACTTCATTTTTAATTTAAAAGGATCTAGG
TGAAGATCCTTTTTGATAATCTCATGACCAAAATCCCTTAACGTGAGTTTTCGTTCCACTGAGCGTCAGA
CCCCGTAGAAAAGATCAAAGGATCTTCTTGAGATCCTTTTTTTCTGCGCGTAATCTGCTGCTTGCAAACA
AAAAAACCACCGCTACCAGCGGTGGTTTGTTTGCCGGATCAAGAGCTACCAACTCTTTTTCCGAAGGTAA
CTGGCTTCAGCAGAGCGCAGATACCAAATACTGTTCTTCTAGTGTAGCCGTAGTTAGGCCACCACTTCAA
GAACTCTGTAGCACCGCCTACATACCTCGCTCTGCTAATCCTGTTACCAGTGGCTGCTGCCAGTGGCGAT
AAGTCGTGTCTTACCGGGTTGGACTCAAGACGATAGTTACCGGATAAGGCGCAGCGGTCGGGCTGAACGG
GGGGTTCGTGCACACAGCCCAGCTTGGAGCGAACGACCTACACCGAACTGAGATACCTACAGCGTGAGCT
ATGAGAAAGCGCCACGCTTCCCGAAGGGAGAAAGGCGGACAGGTATCCGGTAAGCGGCAGGGTCGGAACA
GGAGAGCGCACGAGGGAGCTTCCAGGGGGAAACGCCTGGTATCTTTATAGTCCTGTCGGGTTTCGCCACC
TCTGACTTGAGCGTCGATTTTTGTGATGCTCGTCAGGGGGGCGGAGCCTATGGAAAAACGCCAGCAACGC
GGCCTTTTTACGGTTCCTGGCCTTTTGCTGGCCTTTTGCTCACATGTTCTTTCCTGCGTTATCCCCTGAT
TCTGTGGATAACCGTATTACCGCCTTTGAGTGAGCTGATACCGCTCGCCGCAGCCGAACGACCGAGCGCA
GCGAGTCAGTGAGCGAGGAAGCGGAAGAGCGCCCAATACGCAAACCGCCTCTCCCCGCGCGTTGGCCGAT
TCATTAATGCAGCTGGCACGACAGGTTTCCCGACTGGAAAGCGGGCAGTGAGCGCAACGCAATTAATGTG
AGTTAGCTCACTCATTAGGCACCCCAGGCTTTACACTTTATGCTTCCGGCTCGTATGTTGTGTGGAATTG
TGAGCGGATAACAATTTCACACAGGAAACAGCTATGACCATGATTACGCCAAGCGCGCAATTAACCCTCA
CTAAAGGGAACAAAAGCTGGAGCTGCAAGC
Features (pLannotate 1.2.2; 34 found; start..end, strand, type, name):
      5..231     +  promoter       RSV promoter: Rous sarcoma virus enhancer/promoter
    232..412     +  LTR            5' LTR (truncated): truncated 5' long terminal repeat (LTR) from HIV-1
    459..584     +  misc_feature   HIV-1 Ψ: packaging signal of human immunodeficiency virus type 1
    568..931     +  CDS            HIV-1 gag (fragment): gag protein from human immunodeficiency virus 1; gag
   1077..1310    +  misc_feature   RRE: The Rev response element (RRE) of HIV-1 allows for Rev-dependent mRNA export from the nucleus to the cytoplasm.
   1687..1713    +  CDS            Rev (fragment): human immunodeficiency virus 1 (HIV-1) Rev protein; rev; enhances nuclear export of unspliced and incompletely spliced viral mRNAs
   1720..1743    +  promoter       SV40 promoter (fragment): SV40 early promoter
   1744..1815    +  promoter       SV40 promoter (fragment): SV40 enhancer and early promoter
   1839..1974    +  rep_origin     SV40 ori: SV40 origin of replication
   2020..2616    +  CDS            PuroR (fragment): puromycin N-acetyltransferase; pac from Streptomyces; confers resistance to puromycin
   2665..2782    +  misc_feature   cPPT/CTS: central polypurine tract and central termination sequence of HIV-1
   2847..2913    +  CDS            small t antigen (fragment): SV40 (simian virus 40) small t antigen
   2920..4098    +  promoter       EF-1α promoter: strong constitutive promoter for human elongation factor EF-1α
   4119..4136    +  protein_bind   attB1 (fragment): mutant version of attB; core recombination site for the Gateway® BP reaction BP Clonase™
   4142..5299    +  CDS            POU2F2 (fragment): PO2F2_HUMAN - Also known as OCT2, OTF2. Experimental evidence at protein level: Swiss-Prot protein existence level 1. [Isoform 5]: Activates the U2 small nuclear RNA (snRNA) promoter. From Homo sapiens (Human).
   5344..5367    -  protein_bind   attB2: mutant version of attB; recombination site for the Gateway® BP reaction BP Clonase™
   5375..5416    +  CDS            V5 tag: epitope tag from simian virus 5
   5432..5485    +  promoter       U6 promoter (fragment): RNA polymerase III promoter for human U6 snRNA
   5527..6115    +  misc_feature   WPRE: woodchuck hepatitis virus posttranscriptional regulatory element
   6166..6185    +  misc_feature   cPPT/CTS (fragment): central polypurine tract and central termination sequence of HIV-1
   6187..6420    +  LTR            3' LTR (ΔU3): self-inactivating 3' long terminal repeat (LTR) from HIV-1
   6498..6619    +  polyA_signal   SV40 poly(A) signal: SV40 polyadenylation signal
   6659..6794    +  rep_origin     SV40 ori: SV40 origin of replication
   6815..6833    -  promoter       T7 promoter: promoter for bacteriophage T7 RNA polymerase
   6841..6996    +  CDS            lacZα (fragment): LacZα fragment of β-galactosidase; lacZ fragment
   7001..7429    +  rep_origin     f1 ori (sequence partly withheld): f1 bacteriophage origin of replication; arrow indicates direction of (+) strand synthesis
   7482..7586    +  promoter       AmpR promoter: bla
   7587..8447    +  CDS            AmpR: β-lactamase; bla; confers resistance to ampicillin, carbenicillin, and related antibiotics
   8618..9206    +  rep_origin     ori: high-copy-number ColE1/pMB1/pBR322/pUC origin of replication
   9389..9481    +  CDS            lacI (fragment): lac repressor; lacI; The lac repressor binds to the lac operator to inhibit transcription in E. coli. This inhibition can be relieved by adding lactose or isopropyl-β-D-thiogalactopyranoside (IPTG).
   9494..9515    +  protein_bind   CAP binding site: CAP binding activates transcription in the presence of cAMP. E. coli catabolite activator protein
   9530..9560    +  promoter       lac promoter: promoter for the E. coli lac operon
   9568..9584    +  protein_bind   lac operator: The lac repressor binds to the lac operator to inhibit transcription in E. coli. This inhibition can be relieved by adding lactose or isopropyl-β-D-thiogalactopyranoside (IPTG). lac repressor encoded by lacI
   9629..9647    +  promoter       T3 promoter: promoter for bacteriophage T3 RNA polymerase
