[The description below was written by a language model from this plasmid's Addgene catalogue record and pLannotate feature annotations shown in this document.]
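Description:
TFORF3399 is a lentiviral mammalian expression plasmid built on the pLX_TRC317 backbone, carrying the human transcription factor POU2F2 (also called OCT2/OTF2) as one member of a barcoded transcription factor ORF collection. In bacteria it is maintained through a high-copy ColE1/pUC-type origin and selected with ampicillin via the β-lactamase gene. An f1 origin and remnants of a lac/lacZα cloning region with T7 and T3 promoters are also present in the backbone. The depositor notes that the plasmid can recombine, which is common for LTR-containing vectors.

The viral portion has a third-generation, self-inactivating layout. An RSV promoter drives a truncated HIV-1 5' LTR, followed by the Ψ packaging signal, a gag fragment, the RRE for Rev-dependent export, a cPPT/CTS, WPRE and a ΔU3 3' LTR with a downstream SV40 polyadenylation signal. Within the provirus, an SV40 early promoter drives puromycin N-acetyltransferase for selection of transduced cells. A separate EF-1α promoter drives the POU2F2 ORF, which was inserted by Gateway recombination and is flanked by attB1 and attB2 sites, with a V5 epitope tag at the C terminus. The annotation matches only about 1.16 kb of the 1,406 bp insert to the reference POU2F2 protein, probably reflecting isoform differences. The unique 24-bp barcode described in the catalogue entry is not annotated in the feature table, so its exact position is not stated. A short U6 promoter fragment lies between the V5 tag and WPRE.

The construct is intended for constitutive overexpression of POU2F2 after lentiviral transduction, particularly in pooled screens where the barcode identifies which transcription factor each cell received, as in directed differentiation studies.
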