Addgene plasmid #144875: TFORF3399
Purpose: Lentiviral vector for overexpressing transcription factor ORFs with unique 24-bp barcodes. Barcodes facilitate identification of transcription factors in pooled screens.
Depositing lab: Feng Zhang. Depositing organization: Broad Institute. Publication: A transcription factor atlas of directed differentiation. Joung J, Ma S, Tay T, Geiger-Schuller KR, Kirchgatterer PC, Verdine VK, Guo B, Arias-Garcia MA, Allen WE, Singh A, Kuksenko O, Abudayyeh OO, Gootenberg JS, Fu Z, Macrae RK, Buenrostro JD, Regev A, Zhang F. Cell. 2023 Jan 5;186(1):209-229.e26. doi: 10.1016/j.cell.2022.11.026. PubMed 36608654.
Backbone
  Vector backbone: pLX_TRC317
  Backbone manufacturer: Broad Institute Genetic Perturbation Platform
  Backbone size w/o insert (bp): 8264
  Vector type: Mammalian Expression, Lentiviral
  Selectable markers: Puromycin
Growth in bacteria
  Bacterial resistance: Ampicillin, 100 μg/mL
  Growth temperature: 37°C
  Growth strain: NEB Stable
  Copy number: High Copy
Gene/Insert
  Gene/Insert name: POU2F2
  Species: H. sapiens (human)
  Insert size (bp): 1406
  Entrez Gene: POU2F2 (a.k.a. OCT2, OTF2, Oct-2)
  Promoter: EF1a
  Tag / fusion protein: V5 (C terminal on insert)
  Cloning method: Gateway Cloning
  Sequencing primers: 5′ GGGTGGAGACTGAAGTTAGGCCAG; 3′ CACATAGCGTAAAAGGAGCAACATAG
Resource information
  A portion of this plasmid was derived from a plasmid made by: Broad Institute Genetic Perturbation Platform
Terms and licenses: Academic/Nonprofit Terms; Industry Terms: Not Available to Industry
Depositor comments: NM_001247994.1 Please test multiple small colonies in case of plasmid recombination. To make this collection available in a timely manner, a portion of this collection was not fully sequenced by Addgene. If an Addgene verified full plasmid sequence is not available, please contact us prior to placing an order to request the full sequence.
How to cite: TFORF3399 was a gift from Feng Zhang (Addgene plasmid # 144875 ; http://n2t.net/addgene:144875 ; RRID:Addgene_144875)
