>Addgene plasmid #144875 | TFORF3399 | depositor partial sequence | sequence record 286740 | Insert
ATCGATTGATCAACAAGTTTGTACAAAAAAGTTGGCATGGTTCACTCCAGCATGGGGGCTCCAGAAATAA
GAATGTCTAAGCCCCTGGAGGCCGAGAAGCAAGGTCTGGACTCCCCATCAGAGCACACAGACACCGAAAG
AAATGGACCAGACACTAATCATCAGAACCCCCAAAATAAGACCTCCCCATTCTCCGTGTCCCCAACTGGC
CCCAGTACAAAGATCAAGGCTGAAGACCCCAGTGGCGATTCAGCCCCAGCAGCACCCCTGCCCCCTCAGC
CGGCCCAGCCTCATCTGCCCCAGGCCCAACTCATGTTGACGGGCAGCCAGCTAGCTGGGGACATACAGCA
GCTCCTCCAGCTCCAGCAGCTGGTGCTTGTGCCAGGCCACCACCTCCAGCCACCTGCTCAGTTCCTGCTA
CCGCAGGCCCAGCAGAGCCAGCCAGGCCTGCTACCGACACCAAATCTATTCCAGCTACCTCAGCAAACCC
AGGGAGCTCTTCTGACCTCCCAGCCCCGGGCCGGGCTTCCCACACAGCCCCCCAAATGCTTGGAGCCACC
ATCCCACCCCGAGGAGCCCAGTGATCTGGAGGAGCTGGAGCAATTCGCCCGCACCTTCAAGCAACGCCGC
ATCAAGCTGGGCTTCACGCAGGGTGATGTGGGCCTGGCCATGGGCAAGCTCTACGGCAACGACTTCAGCC
AGACGACCATTTCCCGCTTCGAGGCCCTCAACCTGAGCTTCAAGAACATGTGCAAACTCAAGCCCCTCCT
GGAGAAGTGGCTCAACGATGCAGAGACTATGTCTGTGGACTCAAGCCTGCCCAGCCCCAACCAGCTGAGC
AGCCCCAGCCTGGGTTTCGACGGCCTGCCCGGCCGGAGACGCAAGAAGAGGACCAGCATCGAGACAAACG
TCCGCTTCGCCTTAGAGAAGAGTTTTCTAGCGAACCAGAAGCCTACCTCAGAGGAGATCCTGCTGATCGC
CGAGCAGCTGCACATGGAGAAGGAAGTGATCCGCGTCTGGTTCTGCAACCGGCGCCAGAAGGAGAAACGC
ATCAACCCCTGCAGTGCGGCCCCCATGCTGCCCAGCCCAGGGAAGCCGGCCAGCTACAGCCCCCATATGG
TCACACCCCAAGGGGGCGCGGGGACCTTACCGTTGTCCCAAGCTTCCAGCAGTCTGAGCACAACAGCACA
AACCCCAGCCCTCAAGGCAGCCACTCGGCTATCGGCTTGTCAGGCCTGCCCAACTTTCTTGTACAAAGTG
GTTGATATCGGTAAGCCTATCCCTAACCCTCTCCTCGGTCTCGATTCTACGTAGTAATGAACTAGTCCGT
AACTTGAAAGTATTTCGATTTCTTGGCTTTATATATCTTGTGGAAAGGACGAATCGGTGCCCCACATGAC
GGCCCA
