>Addgene plasmid #144875 | TFORF3399 | depositor partial sequence | sequence record 286741 | Barcode
ATCGGTGCCCCACATGACGGCCCA
